>Addgene plasmid #116270 | pHAGE-EGFR-L747_T751delLREAT | addgene full sequence | sequence record 250718 | Addgene NGS Result
TCTATAGTGAATAGAGTTAGGCAGGGATATTCACCATTATCGTTTCAGACCCACCTCCCAACCCCGAGGG
GACCCGACAGGCCCGAAGGAATAGAAGAAGAAGGTGGAGAGAGAGACAGAGACAGATCCATTCGATTAGT
GAACGGATCTCGACGGTATCGCCGAATTCACAAATGGCAGTATTCATCCACAATTTTAAAAGAAAAGGGG
GGATTGGGGGGTACAGTGCAGGGGAAAGAATAGTAGACATAATAGCAACAGACATACAAACTAAAGAATT
ACAAAAACAAATTACAAAAATTCAAAATTTTCGGGTTTATTACAGGGACAGCAGAGATCCAGTTTGGACT
AGTCGTGAGGCTCCGGTGCCCGTCAGTGGGCAGAGCGCACATCGCCCACAGTCCCCGAGAAGTTGGGGGG
AGGGGTCGGCAATTGAACCGGTGCCTAGAGAAGGTGGCGCGGGGTAAACTGGGAAAGTGATGTCGTGTAC
TGGCTCCGCCTTTTTCCCGAGGGTGGGGGAGAACCGTATATAAGTGCAGTAGTCGCCGTGAACGTTCTTT
TTCGCAACGGGTTTGCCGCCAGAACACAGGTAAGTGCCGTGTGTGGTTCCCGCGGGCCTGGCCTCTTTAC
GGGTTATGGCCCTTGCGTGCCTTGAATTACTTCCACCTGGCTGCAGTACGTGATTCTTGATCCCGAGCTT
CGGGTTGGAAGTGGGTGGGAGAGTTCGAGGCCTTGCGCTTAAGGAGCCCCTTCGCCTCGTGCTTGAGTTG
AGGCCTGGCCTGGGCGCTGGGGCCGCCGCGTGCGAATCTGGTGGCACCTTCGCGCCTGTCTCGCTGCTTT
CGATAAGTCTCTAGCCATTTAAAATTTTTGATGACCTGCTGCGACGCTTTTTTTCTGGCAAGATAGTCTT
GTAAATGCGGGCCAAGATCTGCACACTGGTATTTCGGTTTTTGGGGCCGCGGGCGGCGACGGGGCCCGTG
CGTCCCAGCGCACATGTTCGGCGAGGCGGGGCCTGCGAGCGCGGCCACCGAGAATCGGACGGGGGTAGTC
TCAAGCTGGCCGGCCTGCTCTGGTGCCTGGCCTCGCGCCGCCGTGTATCGCCCCGCCCTGGGCGGCAAGG
CTGGCCCGGTCGGCACCAGTTGCGTGAGCGGAAAGATGGCCGCTTCCCGGCCCTGCTGCAGGGAGCTCAA
AATGGAGGACGCGGCGCTCGGGAGAGCGGGCGGGTGAGTCACCCACACAAAGGAAAAGGGCCTTTCCGTC
CTCAGCCGTCGCTTCATGTGACTCCACGGAGTACCGGGCGCCGTCCAGGCACCTCGATTAGTTCTCGAGC
TTTTGGAGTACGTCGTCTTTAGGTTGGGGGGAGGGGTTTTATGCGATGGAGTTTCCCCACACTGAGTGGG
TGGAGACTGAAGTTAGGCCAGCTTGGCACTTGATGTAATTCTCCTTGGAATTTGCCCTTTTTGAGTTTGG
ATCTTGGTTCATTCTCAAGCCTCAGACAGTGGTTCAAAGTTTTTTTCTTCCATTTCAGGTGTCGTGAAGC
GGCCCTGCAGATATCAACAAGTTTGTACAAAAAAGCAGGCACCATGCGACCCTCCGGGACGGCCGGGGCA
GCGCTCCTGGCGCTGCTGGCTGCGCTCTGCCCGGCGAGTCGGGCTCTGGAGGAAAAGAAAGTTTGCCAAG
GCACGAGTAACAAGCTCACGCAGTTGGGCACTTTTGAAGATCATTTTCTCAGCCTCCAGAGGATGTTCAA
TAACTGTGAGGTGGTCCTTGGGAATTTGGAAATTACCTATGTGCAGAGGAATTATGATCTTTCCTTCTTA
AAGACCATCCAGGAGGTGGCTGGTTATGTCCTCATTGCCCTCAACACAGTGGAGCGAATTCCTTTGGAAA
ACCTGCAGATCATCAGAGGAAATATGTACTACGAAAATTCCTATGCCTTAGCAGTCTTATCTAACTATGA
TGCAAATAAAACCGGACTGAAGGAGCTGCCCATGAGAAATTTACAGGAAATCCTGCATGGCGCCGTGCGG
TTCAGCAACAACCCTGCCCTGTGCAACGTGGAGAGCATCCAGTGGCGGGACATAGTCAGCAGTGACTTTC
TCAGCAACATGTCGATGGACTTCCAGAACCACCTGGGCAGCTGCCAAAAGTGTGATCCAAGCTGTCCCAA
TGGGAGCTGCTGGGGTGCAGGAGAGGAGAACTGCCAGAAACTGACCAAAATCATCTGTGCCCAGCAGTGC
TCCGGGCGCTGCCGTGGCAAGTCCCCCAGTGACTGCTGCCACAACCAGTGTGCTGCAGGCTGCACAGGCC
CCCGGGAGAGCGACTGCCTGGTCTGCCGCAAATTCCGAGACGAAGCCACGTGCAAGGACACCTGCCCCCC
ACTCATGCTCTACAACCCCACCACGTACCAGATGGATGTGAACCCCGAGGGCAAATACAGCTTTGGTGCC
ACCTGCGTGAAGAAGTGTCCCCGTAATTATGTGGTGACAGATCACGGCTCGTGCGTCCGAGCCTGTGGGG
CCGACAGCTATGAGATGGAGGAAGACGGCGTCCGCAAGTGTAAGAAGTGCGAAGGGCCTTGCCGCAAAGT
GTGTAACGGAATAGGTATTGGTGAATTTAAAGACTCACTCTCCATAAATGCTACGAATATTAAACACTTC
AAAAACTGCACCTCCATCAGTGGCGATCTCCACATCCTGCCGGTGGCATTTAGGGGTGACTCCTTCACAC
ATACTCCTCCTCTGGATCCACAGGAACTGGATATTCTGAAAACCGTAAAGGAAATCACAGGGTTTTTGCT
GATTCAGGCTTGGCCTGAAAACAGGACGGACCTCCATGCCTTTGAGAACCTAGAAATCATACGCGGCAGG
ACCAAGCAACATGGTCAGTTTTCTCTTGCAGTCGTCAGCCTGAACATAACATCCTTGGGATTACGCTCCC
TCAAGGAGATAAGTGATGGAGATGTGATAATTTCAGGAAACAAAAATTTGTGCTATGCAAATACAATAAA
CTGGAAAAAACTGTTTGGGACCTCCGGTCAGAAAACCAAAATTATAAGCAACAGAGGTGAAAACAGCTGC
AAGGCCACAGGCCAGGTCTGCCATGCCTTGTGCTCCCCCGAGGGCTGCTGGGGCCCGGAGCCCAGGGACT
GCGTCTCTTGCCGGAATGTCAGCCGAGGCAGGGAATGCGTGGACAAGTGCAACCTTCTGGAGGGTGAGCC
AAGGGAGTTTGTGGAGAACTCTGAGTGCATACAGTGCCACCCAGAGTGCCTGCCTCAGGCCATGAACATC
ACCTGCACAGGACGGGGACCAGACAACTGTATCCAGTGTGCCCACTACATTGACGGCCCCCACTGCGTCA
AGACCTGCCCGGCAGGAGTCATGGGAGAAAACAACACCCTGGTCTGGAAGTACGCAGACGCCGGCCATGT
GTGCCACCTGTGCCATCCAAACTGCACCTACGGATGCACTGGGCCAGGTCTTGAAGGCTGTCCAACGAAT
GGGCCTAAGATCCCGTCCATCGCCACTGGGATGGTGGGGGCCCTCCTCTTGCTGCTGGTGGTGGCCCTGG
GGATCGGCCTCTTCATGCGAAGGCGCCACATCGTTCGGAAGCGCACGCTGCGGAGGCTGCTGCAGGAGAG
GGAGCTTGTGGAGCCTCTTACACCCAGTGGAGAAGCTCCCAACCAAGCTCTCTTGAGGATCTTGAAGGAA
ACTGAATTCAAAAAGATCAAAGTGCTGGGCTCCGGTGCGTTCGGCACGGTGTATAAGGGACTCTGGATCC
CAGAAGGTGAGAAAGTTAAAATTCCCGTCGCTATCAAGGAATCTCCGAAAGCCAACAAGGAAATCCTCGA
TGAAGCCTACGTGATGGCCAGCGTGGACAACCCCCACGTGTGCCGCCTGCTGGGCATCTGCCTCACCTCC
ACCGTGCAGCTCATCACGCAGCTCATGCCCTTCGGCTGCCTCCTGGACTATGTCCGGGAACACAAAGACA
ATATTGGCTCCCAGTACCTGCTCAACTGGTGTGTGCAGATCGCAAAGGGCATGAACTACTTGGAGGACCG
TCGCTTGGTGCACCGCGACCTGGCAGCCAGGAACGTACTGGTGAAAACACCGCAGCATGTCAAGATCACA
GATTTTGGGCTGGCCAAACTGCTGGGTGCGGAAGAGAAAGAATACCATGCAGAAGGAGGCAAAGTGCCTA
TCAAGTGGATGGCATTGGAATCAATTTTACACAGAATCTATACCCACCAGAGTGATGTCTGGAGCTACGG
GGTGACCGTTTGGGAGTTGATGACCTTTGGATCCAAGCCATATGACGGAATCCCTGCCAGCGAGATCTCC
TCCATCCTGGAGAAAGGAGAACGCCTCCCTCAGCCACCCATATGTACCATCGATGTCTACATGATCATGG
TCAAGTGCTGGATGATAGACGCAGATAGTCGCCCAAAGTTCCGTGAGTTGATCATCGAATTCTCCAAAAT
GGCCCGAGACCCCCAGCGCTACCTTGTCATTCAGGGGGATGAAAGAATGCATTTGCCAAGTCCTACAGAC
TCCAACTTCTACCGTGCCCTGATGGATGAAGAAGACATGGACGACGTGGTGGATGCCGACGAGTACCTCA
TCCCACAGCAGGGCTTCTTCAGCAGCCCCTCCACGTCACGGACTCCCCTCCTGAGCTCTCTGAGTGCAAC
CAGCAACAATTCCACCGTGGCTTGCATTGATAGAAATGGGCTGCAAAGCTGTCCCATCAAGGAAGACAGC
TTCTTGCAGCGATACAGCTCAGACCCCACAGGCGCCTTGACTGAGGACAGCATAGACGACACCTTCCTCC
CAGTGCCTGAATACATAAACCAGTCCGTTCCCAAAAGGCCCGCTGGCTCTGTGCAGAATCCTGTCTATCA
CAATCAGCCTCTGAACCCCGCGCCCAGCAGAGACCCACACTACCAGGACCCCCACAGCACTGCAGTGGGC
AACCCCGAGTATCTCAACACTGTCCAGCCCACCTGTGTCAACAGCACATTCGACAGCCCTGCCCACTGGG
CCCAGAAAGGCAGCCACCAAATTAGCCTGGACAACCCTGACTACCAGCAGGACTTCTTTCCCAAGGAAGC
CAAGCCAAATGGCATCTTTAAGGGCTCCACAGCTGAAAATGCAGAATACCTAAGGGTCGCGCCACAAAGC
AGTGAATTTATTGGAGCATAGAACCCAGCTTTCTTGTACAAAGTGGTGATATCCAATTAACCCTCACTAA
AGGATGAAAGATTTAGTTGTGAGATATCCCTATAGTGAGTCGTATTACCACCCAACTTTTCTATACAAAG
TGGTTGATATCCAGCACAGTGGCGGCCGCTCGAGTCTAGAGGGCCCGCGGTTCGAAGGTAAGCCTATCCC
TAACCCTCTCCTCGGTCTCGATTCTACGCGTACCGGTTAGTAATGAGATCCCTCCCCCCCCCCTAACGTT
ACTGGCCGAAGCCGCTTGGAATAAGGCCGGTGTGCGTTTGTCTATATGTTATTTTCCACCATATTGCCGT
CTTTTGGCAATGTGAGGGCCCGGAAACCTGGCCCTGTCTTCTTGACGAGCATTCCTAGGGGTCTTTCCCC
TCTCGCCAAAGGAATGCAAGGTCTGTTGAATGTCGTGAAGGAAGCAGTTCCTCTGGAAGCTTCTTGAAGA
CAAACAACGTCTGTAGCGACCCTTTGCAGGCAGCGGAACCCCCCACCTGGCGACAGGTGCCTCTGCGGCC
AAAAGCCACGTGTATAAGATACACCTGCAAAGGCGGCACAACCCCAGTGCCACGTTGTGAGTTGGATAGT
TGTGGAAAGAGTCAAATGGCTCTCCTCAAGCGTATTCAACAAGGGGCTGAAGGATGCCCAGAAGGTACCC
CATTGTATGGGATCTGATCTGGGGCCTCGGTGCACATGCTTTACATGTGTTTAGTCGAGGTTAAAAAAAC
GTCTAGGCCCCCCGAACCACGGGGACGTGGTTTTCCTTTGAAAAACACGATGATAATATGGCCACACATA
TGACCGAGTACAAGCCCACGGTGCGCCTCGCCACCCGCGACGACGTCCCCAGGGCCGTACGCACCCTCGC
CGCCGCGTTCGCCGACTACCCCGCCACGCGCCACACCGTCGATCCGGACCGCCACATCGAGCGGGTCACC
GAGCTGCAAGAACTCTTCCTCACGCGCGTCGGGCTCGACATCGGCAAGGTGTGGGTCGCGGACGACGGCG
CCGCGGTGGCGGTCTGGACCACGCCGGAGAGCGTCGAAGCGGGGGCGGTGTTCGCCGAGATCGGCCCGCG
CATGGCCGAGTTGAGCGGTTCCCGGCTGGCCGCGCAGCAACAGATGGAAGGCCTCCTGGCGCCGCACCGG
CCCAAGGAGCCCGCGTGGTTCCTGGCCACCGTCGGCGTCTCGCCCGACCACCAGGGCAAGGGTCTGGGCA
GCGCCGTCGTGCTCCCCGGAGTGGAGGCGGCCGAGCGCGCCGGGGTGCCCGCCTTCCTGGAGACCTCCGC
GCCCCGCAACCTCCCCTTCTACGAGCGGCTCGGCTTCACCGTCACCGCCGACGTCGAGGTGCCCGAAGGA
CCGCGCACCTGGTGCATGACCCGCAAGCCCGGTGCCTAAATCGATAGATCCTAATCAACCTCTGGATTAC
AAAATTTGTGAAAGATTGACTGGTATTCTTAACTATGTTGCTCCTTTTACGCTATGTGGATACGCTGCTT
TAATGCCTTTGTATCATGCTATTGCTTCCCGTATGGCTTTCATTTTCTCCTCCTTGTATAAATCCTGGTT
GCTGTCTCTTTATGAGGAGTTGTGGCCCGTTGTCAGGCAACGTGGCGTGGTGTGCACTGTGTTTGCTGAC
GCAACCCCCACTGGTTGGGGCATTGCCACCACCTGTCAGCTCCTTTCCGGGACTTTCGCTTTCCCCCTCC
CTATTGCCACGGCGGAACTCATCGCCGCCTGCCTTGCCCGCTGCTGGACAGGGGCTCGGCTGTTGGGCAC
TGACAATTCCGTGGTGTTGTCGGGGAAATCATCGTCCTTTCCTTGGCTGCTCGCCTGTGTTGCCACCTGG
ATTCTGCGCGGGACGTCCTTCTGCTACGTCCCTTCGGCCCTCAATCCAGCGGACCTTCCTTCCCGCGGCC
TGCTGCCGGCTCTGCGGCCTCTTCCGCGTCTTCGCCTTCGCCCTCAGACGAGTCGGATCTCCCTTTGGGC
CGCCTCCCCGCCTGAGATCCTTTAAGACCAATGACTTACAAGGCAGCTGTAGATCTTAGCCACTTTTTAA
AAGAAAAGGGGGGACTGGAAGGGCTAATTCACTCCCAACGAAGACAAGATCTGCTTTTTGCTTGTACTGG
GTCTCTCTGGTTAGACCAGATCTGAGCCTGGGAGCTCTCTGGCTAACTAGGGAACCCACTGCTTAAGCCT
CAATAAAGCTTGCCTTGAGTGCTTCAAGTAGTGTGTGCCCGTCTGTTGTGTGACTCTGGTAACTAGAGAT
CCCTCAGACCCTTTTAGTCAGTGTGGAAAATCTCTAGCAGTAGTAGTTCATGTCATCTTATTATTCAGTA
TTTATAACTTGCAAAGAAATGAATATCAGAGAGTGAGAGGCCCGGGTTAATTAAGGAAAGGGCTAGATCA
TTCTTGAAGACGAAAGGGCCTCGTGATACGCCTATTTTTATAGGTTAATGTCATGATAATAATGGTTTCT
TAGACGTCAGGTGGCACTTTTCGGGGAAATGTGCGCGGAACCCCTATTTGTTTATTTTTCTAAATACATT
CAAATATGTATCCGCTCATGAGACAATAACCCTGATAAATGCTTCAATAATATTGAAAAAGGAAGAGTAT
GAGTATTCAACATTTCCGTGTCGCCCTTATTCCCTTTTTTGCGGCATTTTGCCTTCCTGTTTTTGCTCAC
CCAGAAACGCTGGTGAAAGTAAAAGATGCTGAAGATCAGTTGGGTGCACGAGTGGGTTACATCGAACTGG
ATCTCAACAGCGGTAAGATCCTTGAGAGTTTTCGCCCCGAAGAACGTTTTCCAATGATGAGCACTTTTAA
AGTTCTGCTATGTGGCGCGGTATTATCCCGTGTTGACGCCGGGCAAGAGCAACTCGGTCGCCGCATACAC
TATTCTCAGAATGACTTGGTTGAGTACTCACCAGTCACAGAAAAGCATCTTACGGATGGCATGACAGTAA
GAGAATTATGCAGTGCTGCCATAACCATGAGTGATAACACTGCGGCCAACTTACTTCTGACAACGATCGG
AGGACCGAAGGAGCTAACCGCTTTTTTGCACAACATGGGGGATCATGTAACTCGCCTTGATCGTTGGGAA
CCGGAGCTGAATGAAGCCATACCAAACGACGAGCGTGACACCACGATGCCTGTAGCAATGGCAACAACGT
TGCGCAAACTATTAACTGGCGAACTACTTACTCTAGCTTCCCGGCAACAATTAATAGACTGGATGGAGGC
GGATAAAGTTGCAGGACCACTTCTGCGCTCGGCCCTTCCGGCTGGCTGGTTTATTGCTGATAAATCTGGA
GCCGGTGAGCGTGGGTCTCGCGGTATCATTGCAGCACTGGGGCCAGATGGTAAGCCCTCCCGTATCGTAG
TTATCTACACGACGGGGAGTCAGGCAACTATGGATGAACGAAATAGACAGATCGCTGAGATAGGTGCCTC
ACTGATTAAGCATTGGTAACTGTCAGACCAAGTTTACTCATATATACTTTAGATTGATTTAAAACTTCAT
TTTTAATTTAAAAGGATCTAGGTGAAGATCCTTTTTGATAATCTCATGACCAAAATCCCTTAACGTGAGT
TTTCGTTCCACTGAGCGTCAGACCCCGTAGAAAAGATCAAAGGATCTTCTTGAGATCCTTTTTTTCTGCG
CGTAATCTGCTGCTTGCAAACAAAAAAACCACCGCTACCAGCGGTGGTTTGTTTGCCGGATCAAGAGCTA
CCAACTCTTTTTCCGAAGGTAACTGGCTTCAGCAGAGCGCAGATACCAAATACTGTTCTTCTAGTGTAGC
CGTAGTTAGGCCACCACTTCAAGAACTCTGTAGCACCGCCTACATACCTCGCTCTGCTAATCCTGTTACC
AGTGGCTGCTGCCAGTGGCGATAAGTCGTGTCTTACCGGGTTGGACTCAAGACGATAGTTACCGGATAAG
GCGCAGCGGTCGGGCTGAACGGGGGGTTCGTGCACACAGCCCAGCTTGGAGCGAACGACCTACACCGAAC
TGAGATACCTACAGCGTGAGCTATGAGAAAGCGCCACGCTTCCCGAAGGGAGAAAGGCGGACAGGTATCC
GGTAAGCGGCAGGGTCGGAACAGGAGAGCGCACGAGGGAGCTTCCAGGGGGAAACGCCTGGTATCTTTAT
AGTCCTGTCGGGTTTCGCCACCTCTGACTTGAGCGTCGATTTTTGTGATGCTCGTCAGGGGGGCGGAGCC
TATGGAAAAACGCCAGCAACGCGGCCTTTTTACGGTTCCTGGCCTTTTGCTGGCCTTTTGCTCACATGTT
CTTTCCTGCGTTATCCCCTGATTCTGTGGATAACCGTATTACCGCCTTTGAGTGAGCTGATACCGCTCGC
CGCAGCCGAACGACCGAGCGCAGCGAGTCAGTGAGCGAGGAAGCGGAAGAGCGCCCAATACGCAAACCGC
CTCTCCCCGCGCGTTGGCCGATTCATTAATGCAGCAAGCTCATGGCTGACTAATTTTTTTTATTTATGCA
GAGGCCGAGGCCGCCTCGGCCTCTGAGCTATTCCAGAAGTAGTGAGGAGGCTTTTTTGGAGGCCTAGGCT
TTTGCAAAAAGCTCCCCGTGGCACGACAGGTTTCCCGACTGGAAAGCGGGCAGTGAGCGCAACGCAATTA
ATGTGAGTTAGCTCACTCATTAGGCACCCCAGGCTTTACACTTTATGCTTCCGGCTCGTATGTTGTGTGG
AATTGTGAGCGGATAACAATTTCACACAGGAAACAGCTATGACATGATTACGAATTTCACAAATAAAGCA
TTTTTTTCACTGCATTCTAGTTGTGGTTTGTCCAAACTCATCAATGTATCTTATCATGTCTGGATCAACT
GGATAACTCAAGCTAACCAAAATCATCCCAAACTTCCCACCCCATACCCTATTACCACTGCCAATTACCT
GTGGTTTCATTTACTCTAAACCTGTGATTCCTCTGAATTATTTTCATTTTAAAGAAATTGTATTTGTTAA
ATATGTACTACAAACTTAGTAGTTGGAAGGGCTAATTCACTCCCAAAGAAGACAAGATATCCTTGATCTG
TGGATCTACCACACACAAGGCTACTTCCCTGATTAGCAGAACTACACACCAGGGCCAGGGGTCAGATATC
CACTGACCTTTGGATGGTGCTACAAGCTAGTACCAGTTGAGCCAGATAAGGTAGAAGAGGCCAATAAAGG
AGAGAACACCAGCTTGTTACACCCTGTGAGCCTGCATGGGATGGATGACCCGGAGAGAGAAGTGTTAGAG
TGGAGGTTTGACAGCCGCCTAGCATTTCATCACGTGGCCCGAGAGCTGCATCCGGAGTACTTCAAGAACT
GCTGATATCGAGCTTGCTACAAGGGACTTTCCGCTGGGGACTTTCCAGGGAGGCGTGGCCTGGGCGGGAC
TGGGGAGTGGCGAGCCCTCAGATCCTGCATATAAGCAGCTGCTTTTTGCCTGTACTGGGTCTCTCTGGTT
AGACCAGATCTGAGCCTGGGAGCTCTCTGGCTAACTAGGGAACCCACTGCTTAAGCCTCAATAAAGCTTG
CCTTGAGTGCTTCAAGTAGTGTGTGCCCGTCTGTTGTGTGACTCTGGTAACTAGAGATCCCTCAGACCCT
TTTAGTCAGTGTGGAAAATCTCTAGCAGTGGCGCCCGAACAGGGACTTGAAAGCGAAAGGGAAACCAGAG
GAGCTCTCTCGACGCAGGACTCGGCTTGCTGAAGCGCGCACGGCAAGAGGCGAGGGGCGGCGACTGGTGA
GTACGCCAAAAATTTTGACTAGCGGAGGCTAGAAGGAGAGAGATGGGTGCGAGAGCGTCAGTATTAAGCG
GGGGAGAATTAGATCGCGATGGGAAAAAATTCGGTTAAGGCCAGGGGGAAAGAAAAAATATAAATTAAAA
CATATAGTATGGGCAAGCAGGGAGCTAGAACGATTCGCAGTTAATCCTGGCCTGTTAGAAACATCAGAAG
GCTGTAGACAAATACTGGGACAGCTACAACCATCCCTTCAGACAGGATCAGAAGAACTTAGATCATTATA
TAATACAGTAGCAACCCTCTATTGTGTGCATCAAAGGATAGAGATAAAAGACACCAAGGAAGCTTTAGAC
AAGATAGAGGAAGAGCAAAACAAAAGTAAGACCACCGCACAGCAAGCGGCCGGCCGCTGATCTTCAGACC
TGGAGGAGGAGATATGAGGGACAATTGGAGAAGTGAATTATATAAATATAAAGTAGTAAAAATTGAACCA
TTAGGAGTAGCACCCACCAAGGCAAAGAGAAGAGTGGTGCAGAGAGAAAAAAGAGCAGTGGGAATAGGAG
CTTTGTTCCTTGGGTTCTTGGGAGCAGCAGGAAGCACTATGGGCGCAGCGTCAATGACGCTGACGGTACA
GGCCAGACAATTATTGTCTGGTATAGTGCAGCAGCAGAACAATTTGCTGAGGGCTATTGAGGCGCAACAG
CATCTGTTGCAACTCACAGTCTGGGGCATCAAGCAGCTCCAGGCAAGAATCCTGGCTGTGGAAAGATACC
TAAAGGATCAACAGCTCCTGGGGATTTGGGGTTGCTCTGGAAAACTCATTTGCACCACTGCTGTGCCTTG
GAATGCTAGTTGGAGTAATAAATCTCTGGAACAGATTTGGAATCACACGACCTGGATGGAGTGGGACAGA
GAAATTAACAATTACACAAGCTTAATACACTCCTTAATTGAAGAATCGCAAAACCAGCAAGAAAAGAATG
AACAAGAATTATTGGAATTAGATAAATGGGCAAGTTTGTGGAATTGGTTTAACATAACAAATTGGCTGTG
GTATATAAAATTATTCATAATGATAGTAGGAGGCTTGGTAGGTTTAAGAATAGTTTTTGCTGTACTT
Features (pLannotate 1.2.2; 30 found; start..end, strand, type, name):
     49..149     +  CDS            Rev (fragment): human immunodeficiency virus 1 (HIV-1) Rev protein; rev; enhances nuclear export of unspliced and incompletely spliced viral mRNAs
    194..311     +  misc_feature   cPPT/CTS: central polypurine tract and central termination sequence of HIV-1
    359..1537    +  promoter       EF-1α promoter: strong constitutive promoter for human elongation factor EF-1α
   1558..1578    +  protein_bind   attB1: mutant version of attB; core recombination site for the Gateway® BP reaction BP Clonase™
   1584..5199    +  CDS            EGFR (fragment): precursor of human epidermal growth factor receptor
   5203..5227    -  protein_bind   attB2: mutant version of attB; recombination site for the Gateway® BP reaction BP Clonase™
   5235..5253    +  promoter       T3 promoter: promoter for bacteriophage T3 RNA polymerase
   5279..5297    -  promoter       T7 promoter: promoter for bacteriophage T7 RNA polymerase
   5303..5321    -  protein_bind   attB4 (fragment): mutant version of attB; core recombination site for the Gateway® BP reaction BP Clonase™
   5377..5418    +  CDS            V5 tag: epitope tag from simian virus 5
   5544..6006    +  misc_feature   IRES: internal ribosome entry site (IRES) of the encephalomyocarditis virus (EMCV)
   6020..6617    +  CDS            PuroR (fragment): puromycin N-acetyltransferase; pac from Streptomyces; confers resistance to puromycin
   6633..7221    +  misc_feature   WPRE: woodchuck hepatitis virus posttranscriptional regulatory element
   7229..7294    +  CDS            nef (fragment): NEF_HV1Z2 - Experimental evidence at protein level: Swiss-Prot protein existence level 1. Extracellular Nef protein targets CD4(+) T-lymphocytes for apoptosis by interacting with CXCR4 surface receptors. From Human immunodeficiency virus type 1 group M subtype D (isolate Z2/CDC-Z34) (HIV-1).
   7296..7529    +  LTR            3' LTR (ΔU3): self-inactivating 3' long terminal repeat (LTR) from HIV-1
   7734..7838    +  promoter       AmpR promoter: bla
   7839..8699    +  CDS            AmpR: β-lactamase; bla; confers resistance to ampicillin, carbenicillin, and related antibiotics
   8870..9458    +  rep_origin     ori: high-copy-number ColE1/pMB1/pBR322/pUC origin of replication
   9641..9695    +  CDS            lacI (fragment): lac repressor; lacI; The lac repressor binds to the lac operator to inhibit transcription in E. coli. This inhibition can be relieved by adding lactose or isopropyl-β-D-thiogalactopyranoside (IPTG).
   9701..9794    +  rep_origin     SV40 ori (fragment): SV40 origin of replication
   9819..9856    +  CDS            lacI (fragment): lac repressor; lacI; The lac repressor binds to the lac operator to inhibit transcription in E. coli. This inhibition can be relieved by adding lactose or isopropyl-β-D-thiogalactopyranoside (IPTG).
   9869..9890    +  protein_bind   CAP binding site: CAP binding activates transcription in the presence of cAMP. E. coli catabolite activator protein
   9905..9935    +  promoter       lac promoter: promoter for the E. coli lac operon
   9939..9961    +  protein_bind   lac operator (fragment): The lac repressor binds to the lac operator to inhibit transcription in E. coli. This inhibition can be relieved by adding lactose or isopropyl-β-D-thiogalactopyranoside (IPTG). lac repressor encoded by lacI
   9993..10076   +  polyA_signal   SV40 poly(A) signal (fragment): SV40 polyadenylation signal
  10243..10572   +  CDS            nef (fragment): NEF_HV1BR - Experimental evidence at protein level: Swiss-Prot protein existence level 1. Extracellular Nef protein targets CD4(+) T-lymphocytes for apoptosis by interacting with CXCR4 surface receptors (PubMed:14990729). From Human immunodeficiency virus type 1 group M subtype B (isolate BRU/LAI) (HIV-1).
  10620..10877   +  LTR            5' LTR (truncated): truncated 5' long terminal repeat (LTR) from HIV-1
  10924..11049   +  misc_feature   HIV-1 Ψ: packaging signal of human immunodeficiency virus type 1
  11033..11371   +  CDS            HIV-1 gag (fragment): gag protein from human immunodeficiency virus 1; gag
  11546..11779   +  misc_feature   RRE: The Rev response element (RRE) of HIV-1 allows for Rev-dependent mRNA export from the nucleus to the cytoplasm.
