[The description below was written by a language model from this plasmid's Addgene catalogue record and pLannotate feature annotations shown in this document.]
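Description:
pHAGE-EGFR-L747_T751delLREAT is an HIV-1-derived lentiviral expression plasmid of about 12.1 kb, built on the pHAGE backbone, that carries human EGFR with an in-frame deletion of residues L747 to T751 (the LREAT motif). In bacteria it is maintained through a high-copy ColE1/pUC-type origin and selected with ampicillin via the β-lactamase gene. The record lists a recombination-deficient strain as host, which is typical for plasmids containing repeated LTRs.

The transfer cassette is bounded by a truncated 5' LTR and a self-inactivating ΔU3 3' LTR. It includes the Ψ packaging signal with an adjoining gag fragment, the Rev response element for Rev-dependent nuclear export of the genomic RNA, and the cPPT/CTS, which aids nuclear import in transduced cells. Short Rev and nef fragments are remnants of viral sequence rather than functional genes.

Inside the cassette, the constitutive EF-1α promoter drives the EGFR open reading frame, which was inserted by Gateway cloning and is flanked by attB1 and attB2 sites. A V5 epitope sequence lies downstream of attB2, but the record does not say whether it is fused in frame to the receptor. An EMCV IRES then allows translation of puromycin N-acetyltransferase from the same transcript, so transduced cells can be selected with puromycin. A WPRE enhances transcript expression.

The construct is intended for stable lentiviral expression of this EGFR deletion variant in mammalian cells. It comes from a collection made for systematic functional annotation of somatic cancer mutations.
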