Addgene plasmid #116270: pHAGE-EGFR-L747_T751delLREAT
Purpose: Lentiviral expression of EGFR L747_T751delLREAT
Depositing lab: Gordon Mills & Kenneth Scott. Depositing organization: Baylor College of Medicine. Publication: Systematic Functional Annotation of Somatic Mutations in Cancer. Ng PK, Li J, Jeong KJ, Shao S, Chen H, Tsang YH, Sengupta S, Wang Z, Bhavana VH, Tran R, Soewito S, Minussi DC, Moreno D, Kong K, Dogruluk T, Lu H, Gao J, Tokheim C, Zhou DC, Johnson AM, Zeng J, Ip CKM, Ju Z, Wester M, Yu S, Li Y, Vellano CP, Schultz N, Karchin R, Ding L, Lu Y, Cheung LWT, Chen K, Shaw KR, Meric-Bernstam F, Scott KL, Yi S, Sahni N, Liang H, Mills GB. Cancer Cell. 2018 Mar 12;33(3):450-462.e10. doi: 10.1016/j.ccell.2018.01.021. PubMed 29533785.
Backbone
  Vector backbone: pHAGE
  Vector type: Lentiviral
Growth in bacteria
  Bacterial resistance: Ampicillin, 100 μg/mL
  Growth temperature: 37°C
  Growth strain: Stbl3
  Copy number: High Copy
Gene/Insert
  Gene/Insert name: EGFR
  Species: H. sapiens (human)
  Mutation: L747_T751delLREAT
  Entrez Gene: EGFR (a.k.a. ERBB, ERBB1, ERRP, HER1, NISBD2, NNCIS, PIG61, mENA)
  Cloning method: Gateway Cloning
Terms and licenses: Academic/Nonprofit Terms; Industry Terms: Not Available to Industry
How to cite: pHAGE-EGFR-L747_T751delLREAT was a gift from Gordon Mills & Kenneth Scott (Addgene plasmid # 116270 ; http://n2t.net/addgene:116270 ; RRID:Addgene_116270)
