>Addgene plasmid #116270 | pHAGE-EGFR-L747_T751delLREAT | depositor partial sequence | sequence record 219144 | insert
ATGCGACCCTCCGGGACGGCCGGGGCAGCGCTCCTGGCGCTGCTGGCTGCGCTCTGCCCGGCGAGTCGGG
CTCTGGAGGAAAAGAAAGTTTGCCAAGGCACGAGTAACAAGCTCACGCAGTTGGGCACTTTTGAAGATCA
TTTTCTCAGCCTCCAGAGGATGTTCAATAACTGTGAGGTGGTCCTTGGGAATTTGGAAATTACCTATGTG
CAGAGGAATTATGATCTTTCCTTCTTAAAGACCATCCAGGAGGTGGCTGGTTATGTCCTCATTGCCCTCA
ACACAGTGGAGCGAATTCCTTTGGAAAACCTGCAGATCATCAGAGGAAATATGTACTACGAAAATTCCTA
TGCCTTAGCAGTCTTATCTAACTATGATGCAAATAAAACCGGACTGAAGGAGCTGCCCATGAGAAATTTA
CAGGAAATCCTGCATGGCGCCGTGCGGTTCAGCAACAACCCTGCCCTGTGCAACGTGGAGAGCATCCAGT
GGCGGGACATAGTCAGCAGTGACTTTCTCAGCAACATGTCGATGGACTTCCAGAACCACCTGGGCAGCTG
CCAAAAGTGTGATCCAAGCTGTCCCAATGGGAGCTGCTGGGGTGCAGGAGAGGAGAACTGCCAGAAACTG
ACCAAAATCATCTGTGCCCAGCAGTGCTCCGGGCGCTGCCGTGGCAAGTCCCCCAGTGACTGCTGCCACA
ACCAGTGTGCTGCAGGCTGCACAGGCCCCCGGGAGAGCGACTGCCTGGTCTGCCGCAAATTCCGAGACGA
AGCCACGTGCAAGGACACCTGCCCCCCACTCATGCTCTACAACCCCACCACGTACCAGATGGATGTGAAC
CCCGAGGGCAAATACAGCTTTGGTGCCACCTGCGTGAAGAAGTGTCCCCGTAATTATGTGGTGACAGATC
ACGGCTCGTGCGTCCGAGCCTGTGGGGCCGACAGCTATGAGATGGAGGAAGACGGCGTCCGCAAGTGTAA
GAAGTGCGAAGGGCCTTGCCGCAAAGTGTGTAACGGAATAGGTATTGGTGAATTTAAAGACTCACTCTCC
ATAAATGCTACGAATATTAAACACTTCAAAAACTGCACCTCCATCAGTGGCGATCTCCACATCCTGCCGG
TGGCATTTAGGGGTGACTCCTTCACACATACTCCTCCTCTGGATCCACAGGAACTGGATATTCTGAAAAC
CGTAAAGGAAATCACAGGGTTTTTGCTGATTCAGGCTTGGCCTGAAAACAGGACGGACCTCCATGCCTTT
GAGAACCTAGAAATCATACGCGGCAGGACCAAGCAACATGGTCAGTTTTCTCTTGCAGTCGTCAGCCTGA
ACATAACATCCTTGGGATTACGCTCCCTCAAGGAGATAAGTGATGGAGATGTGATAATTTCAGGAAACAA
AAATTTGTGCTATGCAAATACAATAAACTGGAAAAAACTGTTTGGGACCTCCGGTCAGAAAACCAAAATT
ATAAGCAACAGAGGTGAAAACAGCTGCAAGGCCACAGGCCAGGTCTGCCATGCCTTGTGCTCCCCCGAGG
GCTGCTGGGGCCCGGAGCCCAGGGACTGCGTCTCTTGCCGGAATGTCAGCCGAGGCAGGGAATGCGTGGA
CAAGTGCAACCTTCTGGAGGGTGAGCCAAGGGAGTTTGTGGAGAACTCTGAGTGCATACAGTGCCACCCA
GAGTGCCTGCCTCAGGCCATGAACATCACCTGCACAGGACGGGGACCAGACAACTGTATCCAGTGTGCCC
ACTACATTGACGGCCCCCACTGCGTCAAGACCTGCCCGGCAGGAGTCATGGGAGAAAACAACACCCTGGT
CTGGAAGTACGCAGACGCCGGCCATGTGTGCCACCTGTGCCATCCAAACTGCACCTACGGATGCACTGGG
CCAGGTCTTGAAGGCTGTCCAACGAATGGGCCTAAGATCCCGTCCATCGCCACTGGGATGGTGGGGGCCC
TCCTCTTGCTGCTGGTGGTGGCCCTGGGGATCGGCCTCTTCATGCGAAGGCGCCACATCGTTCGGAAGCG
CACGCTGCGGAGGCTGCTGCAGGAGAGGGAGCTTGTGGAGCCTCTTACACCCAGTGGAGAAGCTCCCAAC
CAAGCTCTCTTGAGGATCTTGAAGGAAACTGAATTCAAAAAGATCAAAGTGCTGGGCTCCGGTGCGTTCG
GCACGGTGTATAAGGGACTCTGGATCCCAGAAGGTGAGAAAGTTAAAATTCCCGTCGCTATCAAGGAATC
TCCGAAAGCCAACAAGGAAATCCTCGATGAAGCCTACGTGATGGCCAGCGTGGACAACCCCCACGTGTGC
CGCCTGCTGGGCATCTGCCTCACCTCCACCGTGCAGCTCATCACGCAGCTCATGCCCTTCGGCTGCCTCC
TGGACTATGTCCGGGAACACAAAGACAATATTGGCTCCCAGTACCTGCTCAACTGGTGTGTGCAGATCGC
AAAGGGCATGAACTACTTGGAGGACCGTCGCTTGGTGCACCGCGACCTGGCAGCCAGGAACGTACTGGTG
AAAACACCGCAGCATGTCAAGATCACAGATTTTGGGCTGGCCAAACTGCTGGGTGCGGAAGAGAAAGAAT
ACCATGCAGAAGGAGGCAAAGTGCCTATCAAGTGGATGGCATTGGAATCAATTTTACACAGAATCTATAC
CCACCAGAGTGATGTCTGGAGCTACGGGGTGACCGTTTGGGAGTTGATGACCTTTGGATCCAAGCCATAT
GACGGAATCCCTGCCAGCGAGATCTCCTCCATCCTGGAGAAAGGAGAACGCCTCCCTCAGCCACCCATAT
GTACCATCGATGTCTACATGATCATGGTCAAGTGCTGGATGATAGACGCAGATAGTCGCCCAAAGTTCCG
TGAGTTGATCATCGAATTCTCCAAAATGGCCCGAGACCCCCAGCGCTACCTTGTCATTCAGGGGGATGAA
AGAATGCATTTGCCAAGTCCTACAGACTCCAACTTCTACCGTGCCCTGATGGATGAAGAAGACATGGACG
ACGTGGTGGATGCCGACGAGTACCTCATCCCACAGCAGGGCTTCTTCAGCAGCCCCTCCACGTCACGGAC
TCCCCTCCTGAGCTCTCTGAGTGCAACCAGCAACAATTCCACCGTGGCTTGCATTGATAGAAATGGGCTG
CAAAGCTGTCCCATCAAGGAAGACAGCTTCTTGCAGCGATACAGCTCAGACCCCACAGGCGCCTTGACTG
AGGACAGCATAGACGACACCTTCCTCCCAGTGCCTGAATACATAAACCAGTCCGTTCCCAAAAGGCCCGC
TGGCTCTGTGCAGAATCCTGTCTATCACAATCAGCCTCTGAACCCCGCGCCCAGCAGAGACCCACACTAC
CAGGACCCCCACAGCACTGCAGTGGGCAACCCCGAGTATCTCAACACTGTCCAGCCCACCTGTGTCAACA
GCACATTCGACAGCCCTGCCCACTGGGCCCAGAAAGGCAGCCACCAAATTAGCCTGGACAACCCTGACTA
CCAGCAGGACTTCTTTCCCAAGGAAGCCAAGCCAAATGGCATCTTTAAGGGCTCCACAGCTGAAAATGCA
GAATACCTAAGGGTCGCGCCACAAAGCAGTGAATTTATTGGAGCATGA
